Addgene plasmid #236793: KSR2-HaloTag Fusion Vector
Depositing lab: Promega Corporation.
Backbone
  Vector backbone: pFN28K HaloTag(R) CMV-neo Flexi(R) Vector
  Vector type: Mammalian Expression
  Selectable markers: Neomycin (select with G418)
Growth in bacteria
  Bacterial resistance: Kanamycin, 50 μg/mL
  Growth temperature: 37°C
  Growth strain: DH5alpha
  Copy number: High Copy
Gene/Insert
  Gene/Insert name: KSR2
  Species: H. sapiens (human)
  Mutation: None
  Entrez Gene: KSR2
  Promoter: CMV
  Tag / fusion protein: HaloTag (R) (C terminal on backbone)
  Cloning method: Other
How to cite: KSR2-HaloTag Fusion Vector was a gift from Promega Corporation (Addgene plasmid # 236793 ; http://n2t.net/addgene:236793 ; RRID:Addgene_236793)
