[The description below was written by a language model from this plasmid's Addgene catalogue record and pLannotate feature annotations shown in this document.]
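Description:
KSR2-HaloTag Fusion Vector is a mammalian expression plasmid of about 8 kb, built on the pFN28K HaloTag CMV-neo Flexi backbone, that produces human KSR2 fused at its C terminus to HaloTag. KSR2 (kinase suppressor of Ras 2) is a scaffold protein that links MEK to RAF and acts as a MEK1-dependent allosteric activator of BRAF. The record lists no mutation in the insert. Transcription is driven by the CMV immediate-early enhancer and promoter, followed by a chimeric β-globin/immunoglobulin intron that generally improves mRNA processing and expression. A T7 promoter just upstream of the coding sequence would also permit in vitro transcription. A TEV protease recognition site sits between KSR2 and HaloTag, so the tag can be cleaved from the protein. An SV40 polyadenylation signal lies downstream of the fusion.

The plasmid replicates in E. coli from a high-copy ColE1/pUC-type origin and is selected with kanamycin. Resistance comes from the neo (nptII) gene, which has the bacterial EM7 promoter immediately upstream and a loxP site just before that. The catalogue entry gives neomycin/G418 as the mammalian selectable marker, but the annotation shows no eukaryotic promoter directly in front of neo. It does show a separate SV40 promoter-driven blasticidin S deaminase cassette with a synthetic poly(A) signal, which the catalogue entry does not mention, so the mammalian selection options should be checked against the sequence.

HaloTag is a modified bacterial dehalogenase that bonds covalently to chloroalkane ligands. Fusions of this kind are typically used for fluorescent labelling and imaging, for protein capture or pull-down, and as energy-transfer acceptors in interaction assays. The record itself does not state a specific application.
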