Features (pLannotate 1.2.2; 19 found; start..end, strand, type, name):
      8..89      -  polyA_signal   SV40 poly(A) signal: SV40 polyadenylation signal
    112..195     -  CDS            large T antigen (fragment): large T antigen from SV40 (simian virus 40)
    260..625     +  enhancer       CMV enhancer: human cytomegalovirus immediate early enhancer
    627..826     +  promoter       CMV promoter: human cytomegalovirus (CMV) immediate early promoter
    965..1097    +  intron         chimeric intron: chimera between introns from human β-globin and immunoglobulin heavy chain genes
   1141..1159    +  promoter       T7 promoter: promoter for bacteriophage T7 RNA polymerase
   1173..4022    +  CDS            KSR2 (sequence withheld): KSR2_HUMAN - Experimental evidence at protein level: Swiss-Prot protein existence level 1. Location-regulated scaffold connecting MEK to RAF. Has very low protein kinase activity and can phosphorylate MAP2K1 at several Ser and Thr residues with very low efficiency (in vitro). Acts as MAP2K1/MEK1-dependent allosteric activator of BRAF; upon binding to MAP2K1/MEK1, dimerizes with BRAF and promotes BRAF-mediated phosphorylation of MAP2K1/MEK1 (PubMed:29433126). Interaction with BRAF enhances KSR2-mediated phosphorylation of MAP2K1 (in vitro). Blocks MAP3K8 kinase activity and MAP3K8-mediated sign
   4044..4064    +  CDS            TEV site: tobacco etch virus (TEV) protease recognition and cleavage site
   4080..4963    +  CDS            HaloTag® (fragment): modified bacterial dehalogenase that forms covalent bonds with chloroalkane derivatives
   4974..5002    +  misc_feature   MCS (fragment): pUC18/19 multiple cloning site
   5051..5172    -  polyA_signal   SV40 poly(A) signal: SV40 polyadenylation signal
   5195..5263    -  CDS            large T antigen (fragment): large T antigen from SV40 (simian virus 40)
   5287..5320    +  protein_bind   loxP: Cre-mediated recombination occurs in the 8-bp core sequence (GCATACAT). Cre recombinase
   5330..5377    +  promoter       EM7 promoter: synthetic bacterial promoter&nbsp
   5409..6200    +  CDS            neo: KKA2_KLEPN - Also known as kan, nptII. Experimental evidence at protein level: Swiss-Prot protein existence level 1. Resistance to kanamycin, neomycin, paromomycin, ribostamycin, butirosin and gentamicin B. From Klebsiella pneumoniae.
   6361..6949    -  rep_origin     ori: high-copy-number ColE1/pMB1/pBR322/pUC origin of replication
   7075..7123    -  polyA_signal   poly(A) signal: synthetic polyadenylation signal
   7147..7545    -  CDS            BSD: blasticidin S deaminase; Aspergillus terreus BSD; confers resistance to blasticidin
   7576..7933    -  promoter       SV40 promoter: SV40 enhancer and early promoter
>Addgene plasmid #236793 | KSR2-HaloTag Fusion Vector | addgene full sequence | sequence record 471810 | Addgene NGS Result
GACGTCGGCAGTGAAAAAAATGCTTTATTTGTGAAATTTGTGATGCTATTGCTTTATTTGTAACCATTAT
AAGCTGCAATAAACAAGTTAACAACAACAATTGCATTCATTTTATGTTTCAGGTTCAGGGGGAGGTGTGG
GAGGTTTTTTAAAGCAAGTAAAACCTCTACAAATGTGGTATGGCTGATTATGATCCGCGGCCGCAATACG
TCGACGTTATCAGCTGACTTCGTACGAGAGCCTAGGATTATGGCGCGCCACTAGTTATTAATAGTAATCA
ATTACGGGGTCATTAGTTCATAGCCCATATATGGAGTTCCGCGTTACATAACTTACGGTAAATGGCCCGC
CTGGCTGACCGCCCAACGACCCCCGCCCATTGACGTCAATAATGACGTATGTTCCCATAGTAACGCCAAT
AGGGACTTTCCATTGACGTCAATGGGTGGAGTATTTACGGTAAACTGCCCACTTGGCAGTACATCAAGTG
TATCATATGCCAAGTCCGCCCCCTATTGACGTCAATGACGGTAAATGGCCCGCCTGGCATTATGCCCAGT
ACATGACCTTACGGGACTTTCCTACTTGGCAGTACATCTACGTATTAGTCATCGCTATTACCATGGTGAT
GCGGTTTTGGCAGTACACCAATGGGCGTGGATAGCGGTTTGACTCACGGGGATTTCCAAGTCTCCACCCC
ATTGACGTCAATGGGAGTTTGTTTTGGCACCAAAATCAACGGGACTTTCCAAAATGTCGTAATAACCCCG
CCCCGTTGACGCAAATGGGCGGTAGGCGTGTACGGTGGGAGGTCTATATAAGCAGAGCTGGTTTAGTGAA
CCGTCAGATCACTAGAAGCTTTATTGCGGTAGTTTATCACAGTTAAATTGCTAACGCAGTCAGTGCTTCT
GACACAACAGTCTCGAACTTAAGCTGCAGAAGTTGGTCGTGAGGCACTGGGCAGGTAAGTATCAAGGTTA
CAAGACAGGTTTAAGGAGACCAATAGAAACTGGGCTTGTCGAGACAGAGAAGACTCTTGCGTTTCTGATA
GGCACCTATTGGTCTTACTGACATCCACTTTGCCTTTCTCTCCACAGGTGTCCACTCCCAGTTCAATTAC
AGCTCTTAAGGCTAGAGTATTAATACGACTCACTATAGGGCTAGCGATCGCC
[2853 nt withheld, positions 1173-4025]
TCTCTCGAGCCAACCACTGAGGATCTGTACTTTCAGAGCGATAACGATGGATCCGAAATCGGTACTGGCT
TTCCATTCGACCCCCATTATGTGGAAGTCCTGGGCGAGCGCATGCACTACGTCGATGTTGGTCCGCGCGA
TGGCACCCCTGTGCTGTTCCTGCACGGTAACCCGACCTCCTCCTACGTGTGGCGCAACATCATCCCGCAT
GTTGCACCGACCCATCGCTGCATTGCTCCAGACCTGATCGGTATGGGCAAATCCGACAAACCAGACCTGG
GTTATTTCTTCGACGACCACGTCCGCTTCATGGATGCCTTCATCGAAGCCCTGGGTCTGGAAGAGGTCGT
CCTGGTCATTCACGACTGGGGCTCCGCTCTGGGTTTCCACTGGGCCAAGCGCAATCCAGAGCGCGTCAAA
GGTATTGCATTTATGGAGTTCATCCGCCCTATCCCGACCTGGGACGAATGGCCAGAATTTGCCCGCGAGA
CCTTCCAGGCCTTCCGCACCACCGACGTCGGCCGCAAGCTGATCATCGATCAGAACGTTTTTATCGAGGG
TACGCTGCCGATGGGTGTCGTCCGCCCGCTGACTGAAGTCGAGATGGACCATTACCGCGAGCCGTTCCTG
AATCCTGTTGACCGCGAGCCACTGTGGCGCTTCCCAAACGAGCTGCCAATCGCCGGTGAGCCAGCGAACA
TCGTCGCGCTGGTCGAAGAATACATGGACTGGCTGCACCAGTCCCCTGTCCCGAAGCTGCTGTTCTGGGG
CACCCCAGGCGTTCTGATCCCACCGGCCGAAGCCGCTCGCCTGGCCAAAAGCCTGCCTAACTGCAAGGCT
GTGGACATCGGCCCGGGTCTGAATCTGCTGCAAGAAGACAACCCGGACCTGATCGGCAGCGAGATCGCGC
GCTGGCTGTCTACTCTGGAGATTTCCGGTTAATAGAATTCTAGAGTCGACCTGCAGGCATGCAAGCTGAT
TTGGCTGCTGCCACCGCTGAGCAAGGCCGCTTCGAGCAGACATGATAAGATACATTGATGAGTTTGGACA
AACCACAACTAGAATGCAGTGAAAAAAATGCTTTATTTGTGAAATTTGTGATGCTATTGCTTTATTTGTA
ACCATTATAAGCTGCAATAAACAAGTTAACAACAACAATTGCATTCATTTTATGTTTCAGGTTCAGGGGG
AGATGTGGGAGGTTTTTTTAAGCAAGTAAAACCTCTACAAATGTGGTAAAATCTTAATTAAGAATTCTAA
TATAACTTCGTATAGCATACATTATACGAAGTTATGGATCCACTGTTGACAATTAATCATCGGCATAGTA
TATCGGCATAGTATAATACGACAAGGTGAGGAACTAAACCCAGGAGGCAGATCATGATTGAACAAGATGG
ATTGCACGCAGGTTCTCCGGCCGCTTGGGTGGAGAGGCTATTCGGCTATGACTGGGCACAACAGACAATC
GGCTGCTCTGATGCCGCCGTGTTCCGGCTGTCAGCGCAGGGGCGCCCGGTTCTTTTTGTCAAGACCGACC
TGTCCGGTGCCCTGAATGAACTGCAGGACGAGGCAGCGCGGCTATCGTGGCTGGCCACGACGGGCGTTCC
TTGCGCAGCTGTGCTCGACGTTGTCACTGAAGCGGGAAGGGACTGGCTGCTATTGGGCGAAGTGCCGGGG
CAGGATCTCCTGTCATCTCACCTTGCTCCTGCCGAGAAAGTATCCATCATGGCTGATGCAATGCGGCGGC
TGCATACGCTTGATCCGGCTACCTGCCCATTCGACCACCAAGCGAAACATCGCATCGAGCGAGCACGTAC
TCGGATGGAAGCCGGTCTTGTCGATCAGGATGATCTGGACGAAGAGCATCAGGGGCTCGCGCCAGCCGAA
CTGTTCGCCAGGCTCAAGGCGCGCATGCCCGACGGCGAGGATCTCGTCGTGACCCATGGCGATGCCTGCT
TGCCGAATATCATGGTGGAAAATGGCCGCTTTTCTGGATTCATCGACTGTGGCCGGCTGGGTGTGGCGGA
CCGCTATCAGGACATAGCGTTGGCTACCCGTGATATTGCTGAAGAGCTTGGCGGCGAATGGGCTGACCGC
TTCCTCGTGCTTTACGGTATCGCCGCTCCCGATTCGCAGCGCATCGCCTTCTATCGCCTTCTTGACGAGT
TCTTCTGATTCGAAATGACCGACCAAGCGACGCCCAACCGGTATCAGCTCACTCAAAGGCGGTAATACGG
TTATCCACAGAATCAGGGGATAACGCAGGAAAGAACATGTGAGCAAAAGGCCAGCAAAAGGCCAGGAACC
GTAAAAAGGCCGCGTTGCTGGCGTTTTTCCATAGGCTCCGCCCCCCTGACGAGCATCACAAAAATCGACG
CTCAAGTCAGAGGTGGCGAAACCCGACAGGACTATAAAGATACCAGGCGTTTCCCCCTGGAAGCTCCCTC
GTGCGCTCTCCTGTTCCGACCCTGCCGCTTACCGGATACCTGTCCGCCTTTCTCCCTTCGGGAAGCGTGG
CGCTTTCTCATAGCTCACGCTGTAGGTATCTCAGTTCGGTGTAGGTCGTTCGCTCCAAGCTGGGCTGTGT
GCACGAACCCCCCGTTCAGCCCGACCGCTGCGCCTTATCCGGTAACTATCGTCTTGAGTCCAACCCGGTA
AGACACGACTTATCGCCACTGGCAGCAGCCACTGGTAACAGGATTAGCAGAGCGAGGTATGTAGGCGGTG
CTACAGAGTTCTTGAAGTGGTGGCCTAACTACGGCTACACTAGAAGGACAGTATTTGGTATCTGCGCTCT
GCTGAAGCCAGTTACCTTCGGAAAAAGAGTTGGTAGCTCTTGATCCGGCAAACAAACCACCGCTGGTAGC
GGTGGTTTTTTTGTTTGCAAGCAGCAGATTACGCGCAGAAAAAAAGGATTTCAAGAAGATCCTTTGATCT
TTTCTACGGGGTCTGACGCTCAGTGGAACGAAAACTCACGTTAAGGGATTTTGGTCATGAGATTATCAAA
AAGGATCTTCACCTAGATCCTTTTATAGTCCGGAATCGTCACACAAAAAACCAACACACAGATGTAATGA
AAATAAAGATATTTTATTGCGGCCATCGTGATGGCTAGAGTTTAGCCCTCCCACACATAACCAGAGGGCA
GCAATTCACGAATCCCAACTGCCGTCGGCTGTCCATCACTGTCCTTCACTATGGCTTTGATCCCAGGATG
CAGATCGAGAAGCACCTGTCGGCACCGTCCGCAGGGGCTCAAGATGCCCCTGTTCTCATTTCCGATCGCG
ACGATACAAGTCAGGTTGCCAGCTGCCGCAGCAGCAGCAGTGCCCAGCACCACGAGTTCTGCACAAGGTC
CCCCAGTAAAATGATATACATTGACACCAGTGAAGATGCGGCCGTCGCTAGAGAGAGCTGCGCTGGCGAC
GCTGTAGTCTTCAGAGATGGGGATGCTGTTGATTGTAGCCGTTGCTCTTTCAATGAGGGTGGATTCTTCT
TGAGACAAAGGCTTGGCCATGGTGGCGCTAGTGTCAGAAGAATCGAGCTTTTTGCAAAAGCCTAGGCCTC
CAAAAAAGCCTCCTCACTACTTCTGGAATAGCTCAGAGGCCGAGGCGGCCTCGGCCTCTGCATAAATAAA
AAAAATTAGTCAGCCATGGGGCGGAGAATGGGCGGAACTGGGCGGAGTTAGGGGCGGGATGGGCGGAGTT
AGGGGCGGGACTATGGTTGCTGACTAATTGAGATGCATGCTTTGCATACTTCTGCCTGCTGGGGAGCCTG
GGGACTTTCCACACCTGGTTGCTGACTAATTGAGATGCATGCTTTGCATACTTCTGCCTGCTGGGGAGCC
TGGGGACTTTCCACACCCTAACTGACACACATTCCACAGCTGGTTCTTTCCGCCTCAGAAGGTACCTAAC
CAAGTTCCTCTTTCAGAGGTTATTTCAGGCCATGGTGCTGCGCAAGACGCGTTAATTAA
